Addgene plasmid #52007: pcDNA3-5'UTR-MAVS-ORF3,4(KaganE50)
Purpose: Expresses the human MAVS CDS and contains the 5'UTR sequence with a mutation in the start codons 61 and 67 nt downstream of the FL MAVS start codon
Depositing lab: Jonathan Kagan. Depositing organization: Boston Children's Hospital. Publication: A Bicistronic MAVS Transcript Highlights a Class of Truncated Variants in Antiviral Immunity. Brubaker SW, Gauthier AE, Mills EW, Ingolia NT, Kagan JC. Cell. 2014 Feb 13;156(4):800-11. doi: 10.1016/j.cell.2014.01.021. PubMed 24529381.
Backbone
  Vector backbone: pcDNA3
  Vector type: Mammalian Expression
Growth in bacteria
  Bacterial resistance: Ampicillin, 100 μg/mL
  Growth temperature: 37°C
  Growth strain: DH5alpha
  Copy number: High Copy
Gene/Insert
  Gene/Insert name: 5utr-MAVS-ORF2,3mut
  Mutation: mutated start codons for ORF3 and 4
  Cloning method: Restriction Enzyme; 5′ cloning site unknown (unknown if destroyed); 3′ cloning site unknown (unknown if destroyed)
  Sequencing primers: 5′ CMV-F; 3′ BGH-Rev
Terms and licenses: Academic/Nonprofit Terms; Industry Terms: Not Available to Industry
Depositor comments: Used pcDNA3-5'UTR-MAVS (ID 52005) as a template to make this plasmid.
How to cite: pcDNA3-5'UTR-MAVS-ORF3,4(KaganE50) was a gift from Jonathan Kagan (Addgene plasmid # 52007 ; http://n2t.net/addgene:52007 ; RRID:Addgene_52007)
