[The description below was written by a language model from this plasmid's Addgene catalogue record.]
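Description:
pcDNA3-5'UTR-MAVS-ORF3,4(KaganE50) is a mammalian expression plasmid built on the pcDNA3 backbone. It carries the human MAVS coding sequence together with its native 5' untranslated region. It is maintained in bacteria as a high-copy plasmid under ampicillin selection. No feature table accompanies the record, but the listed sequencing primers (a CMV forward primer and a BGH reverse primer) fit the standard pcDNA3 layout, in which the insert sits between the CMV immediate-early promoter and the bovine growth hormone polyadenylation signal. The restriction sites used for cloning are not recorded.

The defining feature is a pair of point mutations that remove two start codons located 61 and 67 nucleotides downstream of the full-length MAVS start codon; the mutation field assigns these to ORF3 and ORF4. The insert-name field instead reads "ORF2,3mut", which conflicts with the plasmid name and the mutation field, so the ORF numbering in the record is not fully consistent. The nucleotide positions in the purpose statement are the clearest description of what was changed. The plasmid was derived from a parental pcDNA3-5'UTR-MAVS construct used as the mutagenesis template.

MAVS is a mitochondrial adaptor protein in antiviral innate immune signalling. The associated study concerns a bicistronic MAVS transcript that gives rise to truncated variants. Keeping the natural 5'UTR preserves the native context for translation initiation, and eliminating these two downstream start codons presumably lets users test how they affect start-site choice and the set of MAVS protein products made in transfected mammalian cells, by comparison with the unmutated parent. The record does not mention any epitope tag or reporter.
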