>Addgene plasmid #52007 | pcDNA3-5'UTR-MAVS-ORF3,4(KaganE50) | depositor partial sequence | sequence record 80215 | HindIII-insert-NotI
AAGCTTGCGGGAAGGGTCCTGGGCCCCGGGCGGCGGTCGCCAGGTCTCAGGGCCGGGGGTACCCGAGTCT
CGTTTCCTCTCAGTCCATCCACCCTTCATGGGGCCAGAGCCCTCTCTCCAGAATCTGAGCAGCAATGCCG
TTTGCTGAAGACAAGACCTATAAGTATATCTGCCGCAATTTCAGCAATTTTTGCAACGTGGACGTTGTAG
AGATTCTGCCTTACCTGCCCTGCCTCACAGCAAGAGACCAGGATCGACTGCGGGCCACCTGCACACTCTC
AGGGAACCGGGACACCCTCTGGCATCTCTTCAATACCCTTCAGCGGCGGCCCGGCTGGGTGGAGTACTTC
ATTGCGGCACTGAGGGGCTGTGAGCTAGTTGATCTCGCGGACGAAGTGGCCTCTGTCTACGAGAGCTACC
AGCCTCGGACCTCGGACCGTCCCCCAGACCCACTGGAGCCACCGTCACTTCCTGCTGAGAGGCCAGGGCC
CCCCACACCTGCTGCGGCCCACAGCATCCCCTACAACAGCTGCAGAGAGAAGGAGCCAAGTTACCCCATG
CCTGTCCAGGAGACCCAGGCGCCAGAGTCCCCAGGAGAGAATTCAGAGCAAGCCCTGCAGACGCTCAGCC
CCAGAGCCATCCCAAGGAATCCAGATGGTGGCCCCCTGGAGTCCTCCTCTGACCTGGCAGCCCTCAGCCC
TCTGACCTCCAGCGGGCATCAGGAGAAGGACACAGAACTGGGCAGTACCCACACAGCAGGTGCGACCTCC
AGCCTCACACCATCCCGTGGGCCTGTGTCTCCATCTGTCTCCTTCCAGCCCCTGGCCCGTTCCACCCCCA
GGGCAAGCCGCTTGCCTGGACCCACAGGGTCAGTTGTATCTACTGGCACCTCCTTCTCCTCCTCATCCCC
TGGCTTGGCCTCTGCAGGGGCTGCAGAGGGTAAACAGGGTGCAGAGAGTGACCAGGCCGAGCCTATCATC
TGCTCCAGTGGGGCAGAGGCACCTGCCAACTCTCTGCCCTCCAAAGTGCCTACCACCTTGATGCCTGTGA
ACACAGTGGCCCTGAAAGTGCCTGCCAACCCAGCATCTGTCAGCACAGTGCCCTCCAAGTTGCCAACTAG
CTCAAAGCCCCCTGGTGCAGTGCCTTCTAATGCGCTCACCAATCCAGCACCATCCAAATTGCCCATCAAC
TCAACCCGTGCTGGCATGGTGCCATCCAAAGTGCCTACTAGCATGGTGCTCACCAAGGTGTCTGCCAGCA
CAGTCCCCACTGACGGGAGCAGCAGAAATGAGGAGACCCCAGCAGCTCCAACACCCGCCGGCGCCACTGG
AGGCAGCTCAGCCTGGCTAGACAGCAGCTTTGAGAATAGGGGCCTTGGGTCGGAGCTGAGTAAGCCTGGC
GTGCTGGCATCCCAGGTAGACAGCCCGTTCTCGGGCTGCTTCGAGGATCTTGCCATCAGTGCCAGCACCT
CCTTGGGCATGGGGCCCTGCCATGGCCCAGAGGAGAATGAGTATAAGTCCGAGGGCACCTTTGGGATCCA
CGTGGCTGAGAACCCCAGCATCCAGCTCCTGGAGGGCAACCCTGGGCCACCTGCGGACCCGGATGGCGGC
CCCAGGCCACAAGCCGACCGGAAGTTCCAGGAGAGGGAGGTGCCATGCCACAGGCCCTCACCTGGGGCTC
TGTGGCTCCAGGTGGCTGTGACAGGGGTGCTGGTAGTCACACTCCTGGTGGTGCTGTACCGGCGGCGTCT
GCACTAGGCGGCCGC
