>Addgene plasmid #52007 | pcDNA3-5'UTR-MAVS-ORF3,4(KaganE50) | addgene partial sequence | sequence record 81738 | CMV-F 5'-CGCAAATGGGCGGTAGGCGTG-3'
ACTAGAGAACCCACTGCTTACTGGCTTATCGAAATTAATACGACTCACTATAGGGAGACCCAAGCTTGCG
GGAAGGGTCCTGGGCCCCGGGCGGCGGTCGCCAGGTCTCAGGGCCGGGGGTACCCGAGTCTCGTTTCCTC
TCAGTCCATCCACCCTTCATGGGGCCAGAGCCCTCTCTCCAGAATCTGAGCAGCAATGCCGTTTGCTGAA
GACAAGACCTATAAGTATATCTGCCGCAATTTCAGCAATTTTTGCAACGTGGACGTTGTAGAGATTCTGC
CTTACCTGCCCTGCCTCACAGCAAGAGACCAGGATCGACTGCGGGCCACCTGCACACTCTCAGGGAACCG
GGACACCCTCTGGCATCTCTTCAATACCCTTCAGCGGCGGCCCGGCTGGGTGGAGTACTTCATTGCGGCA
CTGAGGGGCTGTGAGCTAGTTGATCTCGCGGACGAAGTGGCCTCTGTCTACGAGAGCTACCAGCCTCGGA
CCTCGGACCGTCCCCCAGACCCACTGGAGCCACCGTCACTTCCTGCTGAGAGGCCAGGGCCCCCCACACC
TGCTGCGGCCCACAGCATCCCCTACAACAGCTGCAGAGAGAAGGAGCCAAGTTACCCCATGCCTGTCCAG
GAGACCCAGGCGCCAGAGTCCCCAGGAGAGAATTCAGAGCAAGCCCTGCAGACGCTCAGCCCCAGAGCCA
TCCCAAGGAATCCAGATGGTGGCCCCCTGGAGTCCTCCTCTGACCTGGCAGCCCTCAGCCCTCTGACCTC
CAGCGGGCATCAGGAGAAGGACACAGAACTGGGCAGTACCCACACAGCAGGTGCGACCTCCAGCCTCACA
CCATCCCGTGGGCCTGTGTCTCCATCTGTCTCCTTCCAGCCCCTGGCCCGTTCCACCCCCAGGGCAAGCC
GCTTGCCTGGACC
