>Addgene plasmid #52007 | pcDNA3-5'UTR-MAVS-ORF3,4(KaganE50) | addgene partial sequence | sequence record 81761 | BGH-rev 5'-TAGAAGGCACAGTCGAGG-3'
CTATAGAATAGGGCCCTCTAGATGCATGCTCGAGCGGCCGCCTAGTGCAGACGCCGCCGGTACAGCACCA
CCAGGAGTGTGACTACCAGCACCCCTGTCACAGCCACCTGGAGCCACAGAGCCCCAGGTGAGGGCCTGTG
GCATGGCACCTCCCTCTCCTGGAACTTCCGGTCGGCTTGTGGCCTGGGGCCGCCATCCGGGTCCGCAGGT
GGCCCAGGGTTGCCCTCCAGGAGCTGGATGCTGGGGTTCTCAGCCACGTGGATCCCAAAGGTGCCCTCTG
ACTTATACTCATTCTCCTCTGGGCCATGGCAGGGCCCCATGCCCAAGGAGGTGCTGGCACTGATGGCAAG
ATCCTCGAAGCAGCCCGAGAACGGGCTGTCTACCTGGGATGCCAGCACGCCAGGCTTACTCAGCTCCGAC
CCAAGGCCCCTATTCTCAAAGCTGCTGTCTAGCCAGGCTGAGCTGCCTCCAGTGGCGCCGGCGGGTGTTG
GAGCTGCTGGGGTCTCCTCATTTCTGCTGCTCCCGTCAGTGGGGACTGTGCTGGCAGACACCTTGGTGAG
CACCATGCTAGTAGGCACTTTGGATGGCACCATGCCAGCACGGGTTGAGTTGATGGGCAATTTGGATGGT
GCTGGATTGGTGAGCGCATTAGAAGGCACTGCACCAGGGGGCTTTGAGCTAGTTGGCAACTTGGAGGGCA
CTGTGCTGACAGATGCTGGGTTGGCAGGCACTTTCAGGGCCACTGTGTTCACAGGCATCAAGGTGGTAGG
CACTTTGGAGGGCAGAGAGTTGGCAGGTGCCTCTGCCCCACTGGAGCAGATGATAGGCTCGGCCTGGTCA
CTCTCTGCACCCTGT
